Addgene plasmid #138223: pFP.R274
Purpose: Expresses the split mCherry reporter interrupted by the TvoVMA intein (in cis)
Depositing lab: Baojun Wang. Depositing organization: University of Edinburgh. Publication: An expanded library of orthogonal split inteins enables modular multi-peptide assemblies. Pinto F, Thornton EL, Wang B. Nat Commun. 2020 Mar 23;11(1):1529. doi: 10.1038/s41467-020-15272-2. PubMed 32251274.
Backbone
  Vector backbone: pSB3T5
  Backbone manufacturer: BioBrick vector, IGEM registry
  Backbone size w/o insert (bp): 3252
  Total vector size (bp): 5779
  Vector type: Bacterial Expression, Synthetic Biology
Growth in bacteria
  Bacterial resistance: Tetracycline, 10 μg/mL
  Growth temperature: 37°C
  Growth strain: DH5alpha
  Copy number: Low Copy
Gene/Insert 1
  Gene/Insert name: araC
  Insert size (bp): 930
  Entrez Gene: araC (a.k.a. b0064, ECK0065)
  Promoter: iPC
  Cloning method: Gibson Cloning
  Sequencing primers: 5′ VF2 - TGCCACCTGACGTCTAAGAA
Gene/Insert 2
  Gene/Insert name: mCherryN(GSK).TvoVMA.(TVI)mCherryC.H6
  Species: Synthetic
  Insert size (bp): 1305
  Promoter: P(araBAD)
  Tag / fusion protein: 6xHis (C terminal on insert)
  Cloning method: Gibson Cloning
  Sequencing primers: 5′ araC_F2 - AACCCACTGGTGATACCATTCG; 3′ VR - ATTACCGCCTTTGAGTGAGC
Terms and licenses: Academic/Nonprofit Terms; Industry Terms: Not Available to Industry
How to cite: pFP.R274 was a gift from Baojun Wang (Addgene plasmid # 138223 ; http://n2t.net/addgene:138223 ; RRID:Addgene_138223)
