[The description below was written by a language model from this plasmid's Addgene catalogue record and pLannotate feature annotations shown in this document.]
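Description:
pFP.R274 is a bacterial expression and synthetic-biology plasmid of 5,779 bp built on the BioBrick vector pSB3T5. It replicates in E. coli from a p15A origin, catalogued as low copy and compatible with ColE1-type plasmids, and is selected with tetracycline through a tet promoter-driven efflux protein gene. The cloning region lies between the BioBrick prefix and suffix and is insulated by flanking transcription terminators (T3Te, tonB, his operon). Short annotated fragments of β-lactamase, RSF origin and bom appear to be backbone remnants rather than functional elements.

The payload is an arabinose-inducible reporter module in the classic divergent arrangement. araC, listed as driven by its own promoter (recorded as iPC), is read in one direction. The araBAD promoter it regulates drives the reporter in the other direction, so expression responds to L-arabinose. The reporter, mCherryN(GSK).TvoVMA.(TVI)mCherryC.H6, is a single open reading frame in which mCherry is split into an N-terminal and a C-terminal fragment by the TvoVMA intein. This intein comes from the V-type ATPase A subunit of Thermoplasma volcanium and is annotated as an atpA fragment. The bracketed GSK and TVI in the name appear to denote the residues flanking the intein at the two junctions. A C-terminal 6xHis tag supports detection or purification of the product.

Because the intein is contiguous (in cis), it must excise itself and ligate the two flanking mCherry halves to restore an intact fluorescent protein. Red fluorescence after induction therefore reports splicing activity. The construct belongs to a collection characterising orthogonal inteins for modular peptide assembly, where a cis-splicing version would plausibly serve as a test or reference for TvoVMA activity at this mCherry insertion site.
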