Features (pLannotate 1.2.2; 17 found; start..end, strand, type, name):
     48..77      -  terminator     T3Te terminator: phage T3 early transcription terminator
    124..145     +  misc_feature   BioBrick prefix: BioBrick prefix for parts that do not start with "ATG"
    146..1024    -  CDS            araC: L-arabinose regulatory protein; araC
   1051..1335    +  promoter       araBAD promoter: araBAD; promoter of the L-arabinose operon of E. coli; the araC regulatory gene is transcribed in the opposite direction (Guzman et al., 1995)
   1365..1843    +  CDS            mCherry (fragment): monomeric derivative of DsRed fluorescent protein (Shaner et al., 2004) mammalian codon-optimized
   1848..2417    +  CDS            atpA (fragment): VATA_THEVO - Experimental evidence at protein level: Swiss-Prot protein existence level 1. Produces ATP from ADP in the presence of a proton gradient across the membrane. The archaeal alpha chain is a catalytic subunit. From Thermoplasma volcanium (strain ATCC 51530 / DSM 4299 / JCM 9571 / NBRC 15438 / GSS1).
   2418..2648    +  CDS            mCherry (fragment): monomeric derivative of DsRed fluorescent protein (Shaner et al., 2004) mammalian codon-optimized
   2673..2693    +  misc_feature   BioBrick suffix: universal suffix for all parts
   2729..2760    +  terminator     tonB terminator: bidirectional E. coli tonB-P14 transcription terminator
   2807..2847    -  terminator     bacterial terminator (fragment): putative bacterial transcription terminator
   2860..3105    +  CDS            bla(M) (fragment): β-lactamase lacking the signal sequence; bla(M); allows cytosolic expression of β-lactamase
   3271..3815    +  rep_origin     p15A ori: Plasmids containing the medium-copy-number p15A origin of replication can be propagated in E. coli cells that contain a second plasmid with the ColE1 origin.
   3903..3958    +  rep_origin     RSF ori (fragment): Plasmids containing the RSF 1030 origin of replication can be propagated in E. coli cells that contain additional plasmids with compatible origins.
   4057..4083    -  misc_feature   bom (fragment): basis of mobility region from pBR322
   4431..4459    +  promoter       tet promoter: E. coli promoter for tetracycline efflux protein gene
   4507..5695    +  CDS            TcR (fragment): tetracycline efflux protein; tet; confers resistance to tetracycline
   5708..5767    +  terminator     his operon terminator: This putative transcriptin terminator from the E. coli his operon has a 2-bp deletion introduced during synthesis. Its efficiency has not been determined.
>Addgene plasmid #138223 | pFP.R274 | addgene full sequence | sequence record 296592 | Addgene NGS Result
TGCCACCTGACGTCTAAGAAAAGGAATATTCAGCAATTTGCCCGTGCCGAAGAAAGGCCCACCCGTGAAG
GTGAGCCAGTGAGTTGATTGCTACGTAATTAGTTAGTTAGCCCTTAGTGACTCGAATTCGCGGCCGCTTC
TAGAGTTATGACAACTTGACGGCTACATCATTCACTTTTTCTTCACAACCGGCACGGAACTCGCTCGGGC
TGGCCCCGGTGCATTTTTTAAATACCCGCGAGAAATAGAGTTGATCGTCAAAACCAACATTGCGACCGAC
GGTGGCGATAGGCATCCGGGTGGTGCTCAAAAGCAGCTTCGCCTGGCTGATACGTTGGTCCTCGCGCCAG
CTTAAGACGCTAATCCCTAACTGCTGGCGGAAAAGATGTGACAGACGCGACGGCGACAAGCAAACATGCT
GTGCGACGCTGGCGATATCAAAATTGCTGTCTGCCAGGTGATCGCTGATGTACTGACAAGCCTCGCGTAC
CCGATTATCCATCGGTGGATGGAGCGACTCGTTAATCGCTTCCATGCGCCGCAGTAACAATTGCTCAAGC
AGATTTATCGCCAGCAGCTCCGAATAGCGCCCTTCCCCTTGCCCGGCGTTAATGATTTGCCCAAACAGGT
CGCTGAAATGCGGCTGGTGCGCTTCATCCGGGCGAAAGAACCCCGTATTGGCAAATATTGACGGCCAGTT
AAGCCATTCATGCCAGTAGGCGCGCGGACGAAAGTAAACCCACTGGTGATACCATTCGCGAGCCTCCGGA
TGACGACCGTAGTGATGAATCTCTCCTGGCGGGAACAGCAAAATATCACCCGGTCGGCAAACAAATTCTC
GTCCCTGATTTTTCACCACCCCCTGACCGCGAATGGTGAGATTGAGAATATAACCTTTCATTCCCAGCGG
TCGGTCGATAAAAAAATCGAGATAACCGTTGGCCTCAATCGGCGTTAAACCCGCCACCAGATGGGCATTA
AACGAGTATCCCGGCAGCAGGGGATCATTTTGCGCTTCAGCCATACTTTTCATACTCCCGCCATTCAGAG
AAGAAACCAATTGTCCATATTGCATCAGACATTGCCGTCACTGCGTCTTTTACTGGCTCTTCTCGCTAAC
CAAACCGGTAACCCCGCTTATTAAAAGCATTCTGTAACAAAGCGGGACCAAAGCCATGACAAAAACGCGT
AACAAAAGTGTCTATAATCACGGCAGAAAAGTCCACATTGATTATTTGCACGGCGTCACACTTTGCTATG
CCATAGCATTTTTATCCATAAGATTAGCGGATCCTACCTGACGCTTTTTATCGCAACTCTCTACTGTTTC
TCCATTACTAGAGATTAAAGAGGAGAAATACTAGATGGTGAGCAAGGGCGAAGAAGACAACATGGCCATC
ATCAAGGAGTTCATGCGCTTCAAGGTGCACATGGAGGGCTCCGTGAACGGCCACGAGTTCGAGATCGAGG
GCGAGGGCGAGGGCCGCCCCTACGAGGGCACCCAGACCGCCAAGCTGAAGGTGACCAAGGGTGGCCCCCT
GCCCTTCGCCTGGGACATCCTGTCCCCTCAGTTCATGTACGGCTCCAAGGCCTACGTGAAGCACCCCGCC
GACATCCCCGACTACTTGAAGCTGTCCTTCCCCGAGGGCTTCAAGTGGGAGCGCGTGATGAACTTCGAGG
ACGGCGGCGTGGTGACCGTGACCCAGGACTCCTCCTTGCAGGACGGCGAGTTCATCTACAAGGTGAAGCT
GCGCGGCACCAACTTCCCCTCCGACGGCCCCGTAATGCAGAAGAAGACCATGGGCTGGGAGGCCTCCTCC
GAGCGGATGTACCCCGAGGACGGGAGCAAATGCGTATCAGGTGAAACACCAGTTTACCTTGCGGATGGCA
AGACAATAAAAATAAAGGATCTATACAGTTCTGAGAGAAAAAAAGAAGATAACATTGTTGAGGCTGGTTC
GGGAGAAGAGATAATACATCTAAAAGATCCCATTCAAATATATTCTTATGTGGACGGGACCATAGTCAGG
AGCAGATCAAGACTTCTATACAAGGGCAAGAGCTCTTATCTTGTGAGGATAGAAACTATTGGCGGAAGAT
CGGTAAGCGTTACACCAGTTCACAAACTCTTTGTCCTTACGGAAAAGGGTATCGAAGAGGTTATGGCCTC
CAACCTAAAGGTAGGCGACATGATTGCTGCTGTAGCAGAAAGCGAATCTGAAGCAAGAGACTGCGGAATG
AGCGAGGAATGCGTGATGGAAGCAGAAGTTTATACGTCACTTGAAGCGACATTCGATAGAGTAAAGTCTA
TAGCGTACGAGAAGGGTGATTTTGATGTATACGATCTTTCCGTACCAGAATACGGCAGGAACTTTATAGG
CGGAGAAGGACTTCTCGTACTTCACAACACTGTCATTGGCGCCCTGAAGGGCGAGATCAAGCAGAGGCTG
AAGCTGAAGGACGGCGGCCACTACGACGCTGAGGTCAAGACCACCTACAAGGCCAAGAAGCCCGTGCAGC
TGCCCGGCGCCTACAACGTCAACATCAAGTTGGACATCACCTCCCACAACGAGGACTACACCATCGTGGA
ACAGTACGAACGCGCCGAGGGCCGCCACTCCACCGGCGGCATGGACGAGCTGTACAAGCATCATCACCAT
CACCACTAATAATACTAGTAGCGGCCGCTGCAGGAGTCACTAAGGGTTAGTTAGTTAGATTAGCAGAAAG
TCAAAAGCCTCCGACCGGAGGCTTTTGACTAAAACTTCCCTTGGGGTTATCATTGGGGCTCACTCAAAGG
CGGTAATCAGATAAAAAAAATCCTTAGCTTTCGCTAAGGATGATTTCTGCTAGAGATGGAATAGACTGGA
TGGAGGCGGATAAAGTTGCAGGACCACTTCTGCGCTCGGCCCTTCCGGCTGGCTGGTTTATTGCTGATAA
ATCTGGAGCCGGTGAGCGTGGGTCTCGCGGTATCATTGCAGCACTGGGGCCAGATGGTAAGCCCTCCCGT
ATCGTAGTTATCTACACGACGGGGAGTCAGGCAACTATGGATGAACGAAATAGACAGATCGCTGAGATAG
GTGCCTCACTGATTAAGCATTGGTAACTGTCAGACCAAGTTTACTCATATATACTTTAGATTGATTTAAA
ACTTCATTTTTAATTTAAAAGGATCTAGGTGAAGATCCTTTTTGATAATCTCATGACCAAAATCCCTTAA
CGTGAGTTTTCGTTCCACTGAGCGTCAGACCCCTTAATAAGATGATCTTCTTGAGATCGTTTTGGTCTGC
GCGTAATCTCTTGCTCTGAAAACGAAAAAACCGCCTTGCAGGGCGGTTTTCGAAGGTTCTCTGAGCTACC
AACTCTTTGAACCGAGGTAACTGGCTTGGAGGAGCGCAGTCACCAAAACTTGTCCTTTCAGTTTAGCCTT
AACCGGCGCATGACTTCAAGACTAACTCCTCTAAATCAATTACCAGTGGCTGCTGCCAGTGGTGCTTTTG
CATGTCTTTCCGGGTTGGACTCAAGACGATAGTTACCGGATAAGGCGCAGCGGTCGGACTGAACGGGGGG
TTCGTGCATACAGTCCAGCTTGGAGCGAACTGCCTACCCGGAACTGAGTGTCAGGCGTGGAATGAGACAA
ACGCGGCCATAACAGCGGAATGACACCGGTAAACCGAAAGGCAGGAACAGGAGAGCGCACGAGGGAGCCG
CCAGGGGGAAACGCCTGGTATCTTTATAGTCCTGTCGGGTTTCGCCACCACTGATTTGAGCGTCAGATTT
CGTGATGCTTGTCAGGGGGGCGGAGCCTATGGAAAAACGGCTTTGCCGCGGCCCTCTCACTTCCCTGTTA
AGTATCTTCCTGGCATCTTCCAGGAAATCTCCGCCCCGTTCGTAAGCCATTTCCGCTCGCCGCAGTCGAA
CGACCGAGCGTAGCGAGTCAGTGAGCGAGGAAGCGGAATATATCCTGTATCACATATTCTGCTGACGCAC
CGGTGCAGCCTTTTTTCTCCTGCCACATGAAGCACTTCACTGACACCCTCATCAGTGCCAACATAGTAAG
CCAGTATACACTCCGCTAGCGCTGAGGTCTGCCTCGTGAAGAAGGTGTTGCTGACTCATACCAGGCCTGA
ATCGCCCCATCATCCAGCCAGAAAGTGAGGGAGCCACGGTTGATGAGAGCTTTGTTGTAGGTGGACCAGT
TGGTGATTTTGAACTTTTGCTTTGCCACGGAACGGTCTGCGTTGTCGGGAAGATGCGTGATCTGATCCTT
CAACTCAGCAAAAGTTCGATTTATTCAACAAAGCCACGTTGTGTCTCAAAATCTCTGATGTTACATTGCA
CAAGATAAAAATATATCATCATGAACAATAAAACTGTCTGCTTACATAAACAGTAATACAAGGGGTGTTT
ACTAGAGGAGATTCTCATGTTTGACAGCTTATCATCGATAAGCTTTAATGCGGTAGTTTATCACAGTTAA
ATTGCTAACGCAGTCAGGCACCGTGTATGAAATCTAACAATGCGCTCATCGTCATTCTCGGCACCGTCAC
CCTGGACGCTGTAGGCATAGGCTTGGTTATGCCGGTACTGCCGGGCCTCTTGCGGGATATCGTCCATTCC
GACAGTATTGCCAGTCACTATGGCGTGCTGCTTGCGCTCTATGCGTTGATGCAATTTCTTTGCGCACCCG
TTCTCGGAGCCCTGTCCGACCGCTTTGGCCGCCGTCCAGTCCTGCTCGCTTCGCTCCTTGGAGCCACTAT
CGACTACGCGATCATGGCGACCACACCCGTCCTGTGGATTCTCTACGCCGGACGCATCGTGGCGGGCATC
ACGGGTGCCACAGGTGCGGTTGCTGGTGCCTATATCGCCGACATCACCGATGGGGAAGATCGGGCTCGCC
ACTTCGGGCTCATGAGCGCTTGTTTCGGCGTGGGTATGGTGGCAGGCCCCGTGGCCGGGGGACTGTTGGG
TGCCATCTCCTTGCATGCACCATTCCTTGCGGCGGCGGTGCTCAACGGCCTCAACCTCCTCCTGGGCTGC
TTCCTTATGCAGGAATCGCATAAGGGAGAGCGCCGTCCGATGCCCTTGCGTGCCTTCAATCCAGTCAGCT
CCTTCCGGTGGGCGCGGGGCATGACTATCGTCGCCGCACTTATGACTGTTTTCTTTATCATGCAACTCGT
AGGACAGGTTCCGGCAGCGCTCTGGGTCATTTTCGGCGAGGACCGCTTTCGCTGGAGCGCGACGATGATC
GGCCTGTCGCTTGCGGTATTCGGAATCTTGCACGCCCTCGCTCAAGCCTTCGTCACGGGCCCCGCCACCA
AACGTTTCGGCGAGAAGCAGGCCATTATCGCGGGCATGGCGGCCGACGCGCTGGGCTACGTCTTGCTGGC
GTTCGCGACGCGCGGCTGGATGGCCTTCCCCATTATGATTCTTCTCGCTTCCGGCGGCATCGGTATGCCC
GCGTTGCAGGCCATGCTGTCCCGCCAAGTAGATGACGACCATCAGGGACAGCTTCAAGGGTCGCTCGCGG
CTCTTACCAGCCTCACTTCGATCATTGGACCGCTGATCGTCACGGCGATTTATGCCGCCTCGGCGAGCAC
ATGGAACGGGTTGGCATGGATTGTAGGTGCCGCCCTTTACCTTGTCTGCCTCCCCGCGTTGCGTCGCGGT
GCATGGAGCCGGGCCACCTCGACCTAATAATACTAGCTCCGGCAAAAAAACGGGCAAGGTGTCACCACCC
TGCCCTTTTTCTTTAAAACCGAAAAGATTACTTCGCGTT
